>Addgene plasmid #97380 | UKNP1.11.4 | depositor full sequence | sequence record 179075 | UKNP1.11.4 sequence 7251 bps
GACGGATCGGGAGATCTCCCGATCCCCTATGGTCGACTCTCAGTACAATCTGCTCTGATGCCGCATAGTT
AAGCCAGTATCTGCTCCCTGCTTGTGTGTTGGAGGTCGCTGAGTAGTGCGCGAGCAAAATTTAAGCTACA
ACAAGGCAAGGCTTGACCGACAATTGCATGAAGAATCTGCTTAGGGTTAGGCGTTTTGCGCTGCTTCGCG
ATGTACGGGCCAGATATACGCGTTGACATTGATTATTGACTAGTTATTAATAGTAATCAATTACGGGGTC
ATTAGTTCATAGCCCATATATGGAGTTCCGCGTTACATAACTTACGGTAAATGGCCCGCCTGGCTGACCG
CCCAACGACCCCCGCCCATTGACGTCAATAATGACGTATGTTCCCATAGTAACGCCAATAGGGACTTTCC
ATTGACGTCAATGGGTGGACTATTTACGGTAAACTGCCCACTTGGCAGTACATCAAGTGTATCATATGCC
AAGTACGCCCCCTATTGACGTCAATGACGGTAAATGGCCCGCCTGGCATTATGCCCAGTACATGACCTTA
TGGGACTTTCCTACTTGGCAGTACATCTACGTATTAGTCATCGCTATTACCATGGTGATGCGGTTTTGGC
AGTACATCAATGGGCGTGGATAGCGGTTTGACTCACGGGGATTTCCAAGTCTCCACCCCATTGACGTCAA
TGGGAGTTTGTTTTGGCACCAAAATCAACGGGACTTTCCAAAATGTCGTAACAACTCCGCCCCATTGACG
CAAATGGGCGGTAGGCGTGTACGGTGGGAGGTCTATATAAGCAGAGCTCTCTGGCTAACTAGAGAACCCA
CTGCTTACTGGCTTATCGAAATTAATACGACTCACTATAGGGAGACCCAAGCTGGCTAGTTAAGCTTGGT
ACCGAGCTCGGATCCAGTACCCTTCACCATGGGTTGCTCTTTCTCTATCTTCCTTCTGGCCCTGCTCTCT
TGCTTGACTGTACCCGCTTCGGCCTACCAAGTGCGCAACAGCTCGGGGCTTTACCATGTCACCAATGATT
GCCCTAACTCGAGTATTGTGTACGAGGCGGCCGATGCCATCCTGCACACTCCGGGGTGTGTCCCTTGCGT
TCGCGAGGGTAACGCCTCGAGGTGTTGGGTGGCGGTGACCCCCACGGTGGCCACCAGGGATGGCAAACTC
CCCACAACGCAGCTTCGACGTCACATCGATCTGCTTGTCGGGAGCGCCACCCTCTGCTCGGCCCTCTACG
TGGGGGACCTGTGCGGGTCTGTCTTTCTTGTCGGCCAACTGTTTACCTTCTCTCCCAGACACCACTGGAC
GACGCAAGGCTGCAATTGTTCTATCTATCCCGGCCACATAACGGGTCATCGCATGGCATGGGATATGATG
ATGAACTGGTCTCCTACGGCGGCGTTGGTGATGGCTCAGCTGCTCCGGATCCCACAAGCCATCATGGACA
TGATCGCTGGTGCCCACTGGGGTGTCCTGGCGGGCATAGCGTATTTCTCCATGGTGGGGAACTGGGCGAA
AGTCCTGGTAGTGCTGCTGCTATTTGCCGGCGTCGACGCGGAAACCCACGTCACCGGAGGAAGCGCCGGC
CACACCGTGGCTGGGCTTGCTGGTTTCCTCACACGAGGCCCCAAGCAGAACATCCAACTGATCAACACCA
ACGGCAGTTGGCACATCAATAGCACGGCCTTGAACTGCAATGACAGCCTTAACACCGGCTGGATAGCAGG
CCTCTTCTATCATCACAAATTCAACTCTTCAGGCTGTTCCGAAAGGTTGGCCAGCTGCCGACGCCTTACC
GATTTTGCCCAGGGCTGGGGCCCTATCAGTTATGCCAACGGGAGCGGCCCCGACGAGCGCCCCTACTGCT
GGCACTACCCCCCAAGACCTTGCGGTATTGTGCCCGCAAAGAGCGTGTGTGGCCCGGTATATTGTTTCAC
TCCCAGCCCCGTGGTGGTGGGAACGACCGACAGGTCGGGCGCGCCTACCTACAGCTGGGGTGCAAATGAT
ACGGACGTCTTCGTCCTTAACAACACCAGGCCACCGCTGGGCAACTGGTTCGGTTGCACCTGGATGAACG
CAACTGGATTCACCAAAGTGTGCGGAGCGCCCCCTTGCGTCATCGGAGGGGCGGGCGCCAACACCTTGCG
CTGCCCCACTGATTGTTTCCGCAAGCATCCGGAAGCAACATACTCTCGGTGCGGCTCCGGTCCCTGGATT
ACACCCAGGTGCATGGTCCACTATCCGTATAGGCTTTGGCATTATCCTTGTACCATCAACTACACCATAT
TCAAAGTCAGGATGTACGTGGGAGGGGTCGAGCACAGGCTGGAAGCTGCCTGCAACTGGACGCGGGGCGA
ACGCTGTGATCTGGAAGACAGGGACAGGTCCGAGCTCAGCCCATTGTTGCTGTCCACCACGCAGTGGCAA
GTCCTTCCGTGCTCTTTCACGACCCTGCCAGCCTTGTCCACTGGCCTCATCCACCTCCACCAGAACATCG
TGGACGTGCAGTACTTATACGGGGTAGGGTCAAGCATTGCGTCCTGGGCCATTAAATGGGAGTACGTCGT
TCTCCTGTTCCTCCTGCTTGCAGACGCGCGCGTCTGCTCCTGCTTGTGGATGATGTTACTCATATCCCAA
GCGGAGGCGTAATAAAAGGGTCAAGACAATTCTGCAGATATCCAGCACAGTGGCGGCCGCTCGAGTCTAG
AGGGCCCGCGGTTCGAAGGTAAGCCTATCCCTAACCCTCTCCTCGGTCTCGATTCTACGCGTACCGGTCA
TCATCACCATCACCATTGAGTTTAAACCCGCTGATCAGCCTCGACTGTGCCTTCTAGTTGCCAGCCATCT
GTTGTTTGCCCCTCCCCCGTGCCTTCCTTGACCCTGGAAGGTGCCACTCCCACTGTCCTTTCCTAATAAA
ATGAGGAAATTGCATCGCATTGTCTGAGTAGGTGTCATTCTATTCTGGGGGGTGGGGTGGGGCAGGACAG
CAAGGGGGAGGATTGGGAAGACAATAGCAGGCATGCTGGGGATGCGGTGGGCTCTATGGCTTCTGAGGCG
GAAAGAACCAGCTGGGGCTCTAGGGGGTATCCCC
[124 nt withheld, positions 3115-3238]
C
[32 nt withheld, positions 3240-3271]
CA
[57 nt withheld, positions 3274-3330]
A
[49 nt withheld, positions 3332-3380]
CCTTTGACGTTGGAGTCCACGTTCTTT
[37 nt withheld, positions 3408-3444]
ACCCTATCTCGGTCTATTCTTTTGATTTATAAGGGATTTTGGGGATTTCGGCCTATTGGTTAAAAAATGA
GCTGATTTAACAAAAATTTAACGCGAATTAATTCTGTGGAATGTGTGTCAGTTAGGGTGTGGAAAGTCCC
CAGGCTCCCCAGGCAGGCAGAAGTATGCAAAGCATGCATCTCAATTAGTCAGCAACCAGGTGTGGAAAGT
CCCCAGGCTCCCCAGCAGGCAGAAGTATGCAAAGCATGCATCTCAATTAGTCAGCAACCATAGTCCCGCC
CCTAACTCCGCCCATCCCGCCCCTAACTCCGCCCAGTTCCGCCCATTCTCCGCCCCATGGCTGACTAATT
TTTTTTATTTATGCAGAGGCCGAGGCCGCCTCTGCCTCTGAGCTATTCCAGAAGTAGTGAGGAGGCTTTT
TTGGAGGCCTAGGCTTTTGCAAAAAGCTCCCGGGAGCTTGTATATCCATTTTCGGATCTGATCAAGAGAC
AGGATGAGGATCGTTTCGCATGATTGAACAAGATGGATTGCACGCAGGTTCTCCGGCCGCTTGGGTGGAG
AGGCTATTCGGCTATGACTGGGCACAACAGACAATCGGCTGCTCTGATGCCGCCGTGTTCCGGCTGTCAG
CGCAGGGGCGCCCGGTTCTTTTTGTCAAGACCGACCTGTCCGGTGCCCTGAATGAACTGCAGGACGAGGC
AGCGCGGCTATCGTGGCTGGCCACGACGGGCGTTCCTTGCGCAGCTGTGCTCGACGTTGTCACTGAAGCG
GGAAGGGACTGGCTGCTATTGGGCGAAGTGCCGGGGCAGGATCTCCTGTCATCTCACCTTGCTCCTGCCG
AGAAAGTATCCATCATGGCTGATGCAATGCGGCGGCTGCATACGCTTGATCCGGCTACCTGCCCATTCGA
CCACCAAGCGAAACATCGCATCGAGCGAGCACGTACTCGGATGGAAGCCGGTCTTGTCGATCAGGATGAT
CTGGACGAAGAGCATCAGGGGCTCGCGCCAGCCGAACTGTTCGCCAGGCTCAAGGCGCGCATGCCCGACG
GCGAGGATCTCGTCGTGACCCATGGCGATGCCTGCTTGCCGAATATCATGGTGGAAAATGGCCGCTTTTC
TGGATTCATCGACTGTGGCCGGCTGGGTGTGGCGGACCGCTATCAGGACATAGCGTTGGCTACCCGTGAT
ATTGCTGAAGAGCTTGGCGGCGAATGGGCTGACCGCTTCCTCGTGCTTTACGGTATCGCCGCTCCCGATT
CGCAGCGCATCGCCTTCTATCGCCTTCTTGACGAGTTCTTCTGAGCGGGACTCTGGGGTTCGCGAAATGA
CCGACCAAGCGACGCCCAACCTGCCATCACGAGATTTCGATTCCACCGCCGCCTTCTATGAAAGGTTGGG
CTTCGGAATCGTTTTCCGGGACGCCGGCTGGATGATCCTCCAGCGCGGGGATCTCATGCTGGAGTTCTTC
GCCCACCCCAACTTGTTTATTGCAGCTTATAATGGTTACAAATAAAGCAATAGCATCACAAATTTCACAA
ATAAAGCATTTTTTTCACTGCATTCTAGTTGTGGTTTGTCCAAACTCATCAATGTATCTTATCATGTCTG
TATACCGTCGACCTCTAGCTAGAGCTTGGCGTAATCATGGTCATAGCTGTTTCCTGTGTGAAATTGTTAT
CCGCTCACAATTCCACACAACATACGAGCCGGAAGCATAAAGTGTAAAGCCTGGGGTGCCTAATGAGTGA
GCTAACTCACATTAATTGCGTTGCGCTCACTGCCCGCTTTCCAGTCGGGAAACCTGTCGTGCCAGCTGCA
TTAATGAATCGGCCAACGCGCGGGGAGAGGCGGTTTGCGTATTGGGCGCTCTTCCGCTTCCTCGCTCACT
GACTCGCTGCGCTCGGTCGTTCGGCTGCGGCGAGCGGTATCAGCTCACTCAAAGGCGGTAATACGGTTAT
CCACAGAATCAGGGGATAACGCAGGAAAGAACATGTGAGCAAAAGGCCAGCAAAAGGCCAGGAACCGTAA
AAAGGCCGCGTTGCTGGCGTTTTTCCATAGGCTCCGCCCCCCTGACGAGCATCACAAAAATCGACGCTCA
AGTCAGAGGTGGCGAAACCCGACAGGACTATAAAGATACCAGGCGTTTCCCCCTGGAAGCTCCCTCGTGC
GCTCTCCTGTTCCGACCCTGCCGCTTACCGGATACCTGTCCGCCTTTCTCCCTTCGGGAAGCGTGGCGCT
TTCTCAATGCTCACGCTGTAGGTATCTCAGTTCGGTGTAGGTCGTTCGCTCCAAGCTGGGCTGTGTGCAC
GAACCCCCCGTTCAGCCCGACCGCTGCGCCTTATCCGGTAACTATCGTCTTGAGTCCAACCCGGTAAGAC
ACGACTTATCGCCACTGGCAGCAGCCACTGGTAACAGGATTAGCAGAGCGAGGTATGTAGGCGGTGCTAC
AGAGTTCTTGAAGTGGTGGCCTAACTACGGCTACACTAGAAGGACAGTATTTGGTATCTGCGCTCTGCTG
AAGCCAGTTACCTTCGGAAAAAGAGTTGGTAGCTCTTGATCCGGCAAACAAACCACCGCTGGTAGCGGTG
GTTTTTTTGTTTGCAAGCAGCAGATTACGCGCAGAAAAAAAGGATCTCAAGAAGATCCTTTGATCTTTTC
TACGGGGTCTGACGCTCAGTGGAACGAAAACTCACGTTAAGGGATTTTGGTCATGAGATTATCAAAAAGG
ATCTTCACCTAGATCCTTTTAAATTAAAAATGAAGTTTTAAATCAATCTAAAGTATATATGAGTAAACTT
GGTCTGACAGTTACCAATGCTTAATCAGTGAGGCACCTATCTCAGCGATCTGTCTATTTCGTTCATCCAT
AGTTGCCTGACTCCCCGTCGTGTAGATAACTACGATACGGGAGGGCTTACCATCTGGCCCCAGTGCTGCA
ATGATACCGCGAGACCCACGCTCACCGGCTCCAGATTTATCAGCAATAAACCAGCCAGCCGGAAGGGCCG
AGCGCAGAAGTGGTCCTGCAACTTTATCCGCCTCCATCCAGTCTATTAATTGTTGCCGGGAAGCTAGAGT
AAGTAGTTCGCCAGTTAATAGTTTGCGCAACGTTGTTGCCATTGCTACAGGCATCGTGGTGTCACGCTCG
TCGTTTGGTATGGCTTCATTCAGCTCCGGTTCCCAACGATCAAGGCGAGTTACATGATCCCCCATGTTGT
GCAAAAAAGCGGTTAGCTCCTTCGGTCCTCCGATCGTTGTCAGAAGTAAGTTGGCCGCAGTGTTATCACT
CATGGTTATGGCAGCACTGCATAATTCTCTTACTGTCATGCCATCCGTAAGATGCTTTTCTGTGACTGGT
GAGTACTCAACCAAGTCATTCTGAGAATAGTGTATGCGGCGACCGAGTTGCTCTTGCCCGGCGTCAATAC
GGGATAATACCGCGCCACATAGCAGAACTTTAAAAGTGCTCATCATTGGAAAACGTTCTTCGGGGCGAAA
ACTCTCAAGGATCTTACCGCTGTTGAGATCCAGTTCGATGTAACCCACTCGTGCACCCAACTGATCTTCA
GCATCTTTTACTTTCACCAGCGTTTCTGGGTGAGCAAAAACAGGAAGGCAAAATGCCGCAAAAAAGGGAA
TAAGGGCGACACGGAAATGTTGAATACTCATACTCTTCCTTTTTCAATATTATTGAAGCATTTATCAGGG
TTATTGTCTCATGAGCGGATACATATTTGAATGTATTTAGAAAAATAAACAAATAGGGGTTCCGCGCACA
TTTCCCCGAAAAGTGCCACCTGACGTC
Features (pLannotate 1.2.2; 21 found; start..end, strand, type, name):
     36..80      -  misc_feature   bom (fragment): basis of mobility region from pBR322
    235..614     +  enhancer       CMV enhancer: human cytomegalovirus immediate early enhancer
    615..818     +  promoter       CMV promoter: human cytomegalovirus (CMV) immediate early promoter
    814..847     +  LTR            5' LTR (truncated) (fragment): truncated 5' long terminal repeat (LTR) from HIV-1
    863..881     +  promoter       T7 promoter: promoter for bacteriophage T7 RNA polymerase
    942..2669    +  CDS            POLG_HCVGL (fragment): Experimental evidence at protein level: Swiss-Prot protein existence level 1. [Protease NS2]: Cysteine protease required for the proteolytic auto-cleavage between the non-structural proteins NS2 and NS3 (By similarity). The N-terminus of NS3 is required for the function of NS2 protease (active region NS2-3) (By similarity). Promotes the initiation of viral particle assembly by mediating the interaction between structural and non-structural proteins (By similarity). From Hepatitis C virus (isolate Glasgow) (HCV).
   2748..2789    +  CDS            V5 tag: epitope tag from simian virus 5
   2845..3069    +  polyA_signal   bGH poly(A) signal: bovine growth hormone polyadenylation signal
   3073..3094    +  promoter       SV40 promoter (fragment): SV40 enhancer and early promoter
   3115..3543    +  rep_origin     f1 ori (sequence partly withheld): f1 bacteriophage origin of replication; arrow indicates direction of (+) strand synthesis
   3557..3887    +  promoter       SV40 promoter: SV40 enhancer and early promoter
   3954..4745    +  CDS            neo: KKA2_KLEPN - Also known as kan, nptII. Experimental evidence at protein level: Swiss-Prot protein existence level 1. Resistance to kanamycin, neomycin, paromomycin, ribostamycin, butirosin and gentamicin B. From Klebsiella pneumoniae.
   4771..4929    +  CDS            ble (fragment): BLE_KLEPN - Experimental evidence at protein level: Swiss-Prot protein existence level 1. Binding protein with a strong affinity to the bleomycin family of antibiotics. Binds to CL990; an antimitotic-antibiotic compound. From Klebsiella pneumoniae.
   4924..5045    +  polyA_signal   SV40 poly(A) signal: SV40 polyadenylation signal
   5118..5134    -  protein_bind   lac operator: The lac repressor binds to the lac operator to inhibit transcription in E. coli. This inhibition can be relieved by adding lactose or isopropyl-β-D-thiogalactopyranoside (IPTG). lac repressor encoded by lacI
   5142..5172    -  promoter       lac promoter: promoter for the E. coli lac operon
   5187..5208    -  protein_bind   CAP binding site: CAP binding activates transcription in the presence of cAMP. E. coli catabolite activator protein
   5221..5313    -  CDS            lacI (fragment): lac repressor; lacI; The lac repressor binds to the lac operator to inhibit transcription in E. coli. This inhibition can be relieved by adding lactose or isopropyl-β-D-thiogalactopyranoside (IPTG).
   5496..6084    -  rep_origin     ori: high-copy-number ColE1/pMB1/pBR322/pUC origin of replication
   6255..7115    -  CDS            AmpR: β-lactamase; bla; confers resistance to ampicillin, carbenicillin, and related antibiotics
   7116..7220    -  promoter       AmpR promoter: bla
