>Addgene plasmid #97380 | UKNP1.11.4 | addgene full sequence | sequence record 189796 | Addgene NGS Result
CGACGGATCGGGAGATCTCCCGATCCCCTATGGTGCACTCTCAGTACAATCTGCTCTGATGCCGCATAGT
TAAGCCAGTATCTGCTCCCTGCTTGTGTGTTGGAGGTCGCTGAGTAGTGCGCGAGCAAAATTTAAGCTAC
AACAAGGCAAGGCTTGACCGACAATTGCATGAAGAATCTGCTTAGGGTTAGGCGTTTTGCGCTGCTTCGC
GATGTACGGGCCAGATATACGCGTTGACATTGATTATTGACTAGTTATTAATAGTAATCAATTACGGGGT
CATTAGTTCATAGCCCATATATGGAGTTCCGCGTTACATAACTTACGGTAAATGGCCCGCCTGGCTGACC
GCCCAACGACCCCCGCCCATTGACGTCAATAATGACGTATGTTCCCATAGTAACGCCAATAGGGACTTTC
CATTGACGTCAATGGGTGGAGTATTTACGGTAAACTGCCCACTTGGCAGTACATCAAGTGTATCATATGC
CAAGTACGCCCCCTATTGACGTCAATGACGGTAAATGGCCCGCCTGGCATTATGCCCAGTACATGACCTT
ATGGGACTTTCCTACTTGGCAGTACATCTACGTATTAGTCATCGCTATTACCATGGTGATGCGGTTTTGG
CAGTACATCAATGGGCGTGGATAGCGGTTTGACTCACGGGGATTTCCAAGTCTCCACCCCATTGACGTCA
ATGGGAGTTTGTTTTGGCACCAAAATCAACGGGACTTTCCAAAATGTCGTAACAACTCCGCCCCATTGAC
GCAAATGGGCGGTAGGCGTGTACGGTGGGAGGTCTATATAAGCAGAGCTCTCTGGCTAACTAGAGAACCC
ACTGCTTACTGGCTTATCGAAATTAATACGACTCACTATAGGGAGACCCAAGCTGGCTAGTTAAGCTTGG
TACCGAGCTCGGATCCAGTACCCTTCACCATGGGTTGCTCTTTCTCTATCTTCCTTCTGGCCCTGCTCTC
TTGCTTGACTGTACCCGCTTCGGCCTACCAAGTGCGCAACAGCTCGGGGCTTTACCATGTCACCAATGAT
TGCCCTAACTCGAGTATTGTGTACGAGGCGGCCGATGCCATCCTGCACACTCCGGGGTGTGTCCCTTGCG
TTCGCGAGGGTAACGCCTCGAGGTGTTGGGTGGCGGTGACCCCCACGGTGGCCACCAGGGATGGCAAACT
CCCCACAACGCAGCTTCGACGTCACATCGATCTGCTTGTCGGGAGCGCCACCCTCTGCTCGGCCCTCTAC
GTGGGGGACCTGTGCGGGTCTGTCTTTCTTGTCGGCCAACTGTTTACCTTCTCTCCCAGACACCACTGGA
CGACGCAAGGCTGCAATTGTTCTATCTATCCCGGCCACATAACGGGTCATCGCATGGCATGGGATATGAT
GATGAACTGGTCTCCTACGGCGGCGTTGGTGATGGCTCAGCTGCTCCGGATCCCACAAGCCATCATGGAC
ATGATCGCTGGTGCCCACTGGGGTGTCCTGGCGGGCATAGCGTATTTCTCCATGGTGGGGAACTGGGCGA
AAGTCCTGGTAGTGCTGCTGCTATTTGCCGGCGTCGACGCGGAAACCCACGTCACCGGAGGAAGCGCCGG
CCACACCGTGGCTGGGCTTGCTGGTTTCCTCACACGAGGCCCCAAGCAGAACATCCAACTGATCAACACC
AACGGCAGTTGGCACATCAATAGCACGGCCTTGAACTGCAATGACAGCCTTAACACCGGCTGGATAGCAG
GCCTCTTCTATCATCACAAATTCAACTCTTCAGGCTGTTCCGAAAGGTTGGCCAGCTGCCGACGCCTTAC
CGATTTTGCCCAGGGCTGGGGCCCTATCAGTTATGCCAACGGGAGCGGCCCCGACGAGCGCCCCTACTGC
TGGCACTACCCCCCAAGACCTTGCGGTATTGTGCCCGCAAAGAGCGTGTGTGGCCCGGTATATTGTTTCA
CTCCCAGCCCCGTGGTGGTGGGAACGACCGACAGGTCGGGCGCGCCTACCTACAGCTGGGGTGCAAATGA
TACGGACGTCTTCGTCCTTAACAACACCAGGCCACCGCTGGGCAACTGGTTCGGTTGCACCTGGATGAAC
GCAACTGGATTCACCAAAGTGTGCGGAGCGCCCCCTTGCGTCATCGGAGGGGCGGGCGCCAACACCTTGC
GCTGCCCCACTGATTGTTTCCGCAAGCATCCGGAAGCAACATACTCTCGGTGCGGCTCCGGTCCCTGGAT
TACACCCAGGTGCATGGTCCACTATCCGTATAGGCTTTGGCATTATCCTTGTACCATCAACTACACCATA
TTCAAAGTCAGGATGTACGTGGGAGGGGTCGAGCACAGGCTGGAAGCTGCCTGCAACTGGACGCGGGGCG
AACGCTGTGATCTGGAAGACAGGGACAGGTCCGAGCTCAGCCCATTGTTGCTGTCCACCACGCAGTGGCA
AGTCCTTCCGTGCTCTTTCACGACCCTGCCAGCCTTGTCCACTGGCCTCATCCACCTCCACCAGAACATC
GTGGACGTGCAGTACTTATACGGGGTAGGGTCAAGCATTGCGTCCTGGGCCATTAAATGGGAGTACGTCG
TTCTCCTGTTCCTCCTGCTTGCAGACGCGCGCGTCTGCTCCTGCTTGTGGATGATGTTACTCATATCCCA
AGCGGAGGCGTAATAAAAGGGTCAAGACAATTCTGCAGATATCCAGCACAGTGGCGGCCGCTCGAGTCTA
GAGGGCCCGCGGTTCGAAGGTAAGCCTATCCCTAACCCTCTCCTCGGTCTCGATTCTACGCGTACCGGTC
ATCATCACCATCACCATTGAGTTTAAACCCGCTGATCAGCCTCGACTGTGCCTTCTAGTTGCCAGCCATC
TGTTGTTTGCCCCTCCCCCGTGCCTTCCTTGACCCTGGAAGGTGCCACTCCCACTGTCCTTTCCTAATAA
AATGAGGAAATTGCATCGCATTGTCTGAGTAGGTGTCATTCTATTCTGGGGGGTGGGGTGGGGCAGGACA
GCAAGGGGGAGGATTGGGAAGACAATAGCAGGCATGCTGGGGATGCGGTGGGCTCTATGGCTTCTGAGGC
GGAAAGAACCAGCTGGGGCTCTAGGGGGTATCCCC
[124 nt withheld, positions 3116-3239]
C
[91 nt withheld, positions 3241-3331]
A
[49 nt withheld, positions 3333-3381]
CCTTTGACGTTGGAGTCCACGTTCTTT
[37 nt withheld, positions 3409-3445]
ACCCTATCTCGGTCTATTCTTTTGATTTATAAGGGATTTTGCCGATTTCGGCCTATTGGTTAAAAAATGA
GCTGATTTAACAAAAATTTAACGCGAATTAATTCTGTGGAATGTGTGTCAGTTAGGGTGTGGAAAGTCCC
CAGGCTCCCCAGCAGGCAGAAGTATGCAAAGCATGCATCTCAATTAGTCAGCAACCAGGTGTGGAAAGTC
CCCAGGCTCCCCAGCAGGCAGAAGTATGCAAAGCATGCATCTCAATTAGTCAGCAACCATAGTCCCGCCC
CTAACTCCGCCCATCCCGCCCCTAACTCCGCCCAGTTCCGCCCATTCTCCGCCCCATGGCTGACTAATTT
TTTTTATTTATGCAGAGGCCGAGGCCGCCTCTGCCTCTGAGCTATTCCAGAAGTAGTGAGGAGGCTTTTT
TGGAGGCCTAGGCTTTTGCAAAAAGCTCCCGGGAGCTTGTATATCCATTTTCGGATCTGATCAAGAGACA
GGATGAGGATCGTTTCGCATGATTGAACAAGATGGATTGCACGCAGGTTCTCCGGCCGCTTGGGTGGAGA
GGCTATTCGGCTATGACTGGGCACAACAGACAATCGGCTGCTCTGATGCCGCCGTGTTCCGGCTGTCAGC
GCAGGGGCGCCCGGTTCTTTTTGTCAAGACCGACCTGTCCGGTGCCCTGAATGAACTGCAGGACGAGGCA
GCGCGGCTATCGTGGCTGGCCACGACGGGCGTTCCTTGCGCAGCTGTGCTCGACGTTGTCACTGAAGCGG
GAAGGGACTGGCTGCTATTGGGCGAAGTGCCGGGGCAGGATCTCCTGTCATCTCACCTTGCTCCTGCCGA
GAAAGTATCCATCATGGCTGATGCAATGCGGCGGCTGCATACGCTTGATCCGGCTACCTGCCCATTCGAC
CACCAAGCGAAACATCGCATCGAGCGAGCACGTACTCGGATGGAAGCCGGTCTTGTCGATCAGGATGATC
TGGACGAAGAGCATCAGGGGCTCGCGCCAGCCGAACTGTTCGCCAGGCTCAAGGCGCGCATGCCCGACGG
CGAGGATCTCGTCGTGACCCATGGCGATGCCTGCTTGCCGAATATCATGGTGGAAAATGGCCGCTTTTCT
GGATTCATCGACTGTGGCCGGCTGGGTGTGGCGGACCGCTATCAGGACATAGCGTTGGCTACCCGTGATA
TTGCTGAAGAGCTTGGCGGCGAATGGGCTGACCGCTTCCTCGTGCTTTACGGTATCGCCGCTCCCGATTC
GCAGCGCATCGCCTTCTATCGCCTTCTTGACGAGTTCTTCTGAGCGGGACTCTGGGGTTCGCGAAATGAC
CGACCAAGCGACGCCCAACCTGCCATCACGAGATTTCGATTCCACCGCCGCCTTCTATGAAAGGTTGGGC
TTCGGAATCGTTTTCCGGGACGCCGGCTGGATGATCCTCCAGCGCGGGGATCTCATGCTGGAGTTCTTCG
CCCACCCCAACTTGTTTATTGCAGCTTATAATGGTTACAAATAAAGCAATAGCATCACAAATTTCACAAA
TAAAGCATTTTTTTCACTGCATTCTAGTTGTGGTTTGTCCAAACTCATCAATGTATCTTATCATGTCTGT
ATACCGTCGACCTCTAGCTAGAGCTTGGCGTAATCATGGTCATAGCTGTTTCCTGTGTGAAATTGTTATC
CGCTCACAATTCCACACAACATACGAGCCGGAAGCATAAAGTGTAAAGCCTGGGGTGCCTAATGAGTGAG
CTAACTCACATTAATTGCGTTGCGCTCACTGCCCGCTTTCCAGTCGGGAAACCTGTCGTGCCAGCTGCAT
TAATGAATCGGCCAACGCGCGGGGAGAGGCGGTTTGCGTATTGGGCGCTCTTCCGCTTCCTCGCTCACTG
ACTCGCTGCGCTCGGTCGTTCGGCTGCGGCGAGCGGTATCAGCTCACTCAAAGGCGGTAATACGGTTATC
CACAGAATCAGGGGATAACGCAGGAAAGAACATGTGAGCAAAAGGCCAGCAAAAGGCCAGGAACCGTAAA
AAGGCCGCGTTGCTGGCGTTTTTCCATAGGCTCCGCCCCCCTGACGAGCATCACAAAAATCGACGCTCAA
GTCAGAGGTGGCGAAACCCGACAGGACTATAAAGATACCAGGCGTTTCCCCCTGGAAGCTCCCTCGTGCG
CTCTCCTGTTCCGACCCTGCCGCTTACCGGATACCTGTCCGCCTTTCTCCCTTCGGGAAGCGTGGCGCTT
TCTCATAGCTCACGCTGTAGGTATCTCAGTTCGGTGTAGGTCGTTCGCTCCAAGCTGGGCTGTGTGCACG
AACCCCCCGTTCAGCCCGACCGCTGCGCCTTATCCGGTAACTATCGTCTTGAGTCCAACCCGGTAAGACA
CGACTTATCGCCACTGGCAGCAGCCACTGGTAACAGGATTAGCAGAGCGAGGTATGTAGGCGGTGCTACA
GAGTTCTTGAAGTGGTGGCCTAACTACGGCTACACTAGAAGAACAGTATTTGGTATCTGCGCTCTGCTGA
AGCCAGTTACCTTCGGAAAAAGAGTTGGTAGCTCTTGATCCGGCAAACAAACCACCGCTGGTAGCGGTGG
TTTTTTTGTTTGCAAGCAGCAGATTACGCGCAGAAAAAAAGGATCTCAAGAAGATCCTTTGATCTTTTCT
ACGGGGTCTGACGCTCAGTGGAACGAAAACTCACGTTAAGGGATTTTGGTCATGAGATTATCAAAAAGGA
TCTTCACCTAGATCCTTTTAAATTAAAAATGAAGTTTTAAATCAATCTAAAGTATATATGAGTAAACTTG
GTCTGACAGTTACCAATGCTTAATCAGTGAGGCACCTATCTCAGCGATCTGTCTATTTCGTTCATCCATA
GTTGCCTGACTCCCCGTCGTGTAGATAACTACGATACGGGAGGGCTTACCATCTGGCCCCAGTGCTGCAA
TGATACCGCGAGACCCACGCTCACCGGCTCCAGATTTATCAGCAATAAACCAGCCAGCCGGAAGGGCCGA
GCGCAGAAGTGGTCCTGCAACTTTATCCGCCTCCATCCAGTCTATTAATTGTTGCCGGGAAGCTAGAGTA
AGTAGTTCGCCAGTTAATAGTTTGCGCAACGTTGTTGCCATTGCTACAGGCATCGTGGTGTCACGCTCGT
CGTTTGGTATGGCTTCATTCAGCTCCGGTTCCCAACGATCAAGGCGAGTTACATGATCCCCCATGTTGTG
CAAAAAAGCGGTTAGCTCCTTCGGTCCTCCGATCGTTGTCAGAAGTAAGTTGGCCGCAGTGTTATCACTC
ATGGTTATGGCAGCACTGCATAATTCTCTTACTGTCATGCCATCCGTAAGATGCTTTTCTGTGACTGGTG
AGTACTCAACCAAGTCATTCTGAGAATAGTGTATGCGGCGACCGAGTTGCTCTTGCCCGGCGTCAATACG
GGATAATACCGCGCCACATAGCAGAACTTTAAAAGTGCTCATCATTGGAAAACGTTCTTCGGGGCGAAAA
CTCTCAAGGATCTTACCGCTGTTGAGATCCAGTTCGATGTAACCCACTCGTGCACCCAACTGATCTTCAG
CATCTTTTACTTTCACCAGCGTTTCTGGGTGAGCAAAAACAGGAAGGCAAAATGCCGCAAAAAAGGGAAT
AAGGGCGACACGGAAATGTTGAATACTCATACTCTTCCTTTTTCAATATTATTGAAGCATTTATCAGGGT
TATTGTCTCATGAGCGGATACATATTTGAATGTATTTAGAAAAATAAACAAATAGGGGTTCCGCGCACAT
TTCCCCGAAAAGTGCCACCTGACGT
Features (pLannotate 1.2.2; 21 found; start..end, strand, type, name):
     29..81      -  misc_feature   bom (fragment): basis of mobility region from pBR322
    236..615     +  enhancer       CMV enhancer: human cytomegalovirus immediate early enhancer
    616..819     +  promoter       CMV promoter: human cytomegalovirus (CMV) immediate early promoter
    815..848     +  LTR            5' LTR (truncated) (fragment): truncated 5' long terminal repeat (LTR) from HIV-1
    864..882     +  promoter       T7 promoter: promoter for bacteriophage T7 RNA polymerase
    943..2670    +  CDS            POLG_HCVGL (fragment): Experimental evidence at protein level: Swiss-Prot protein existence level 1. [Protease NS2]: Cysteine protease required for the proteolytic auto-cleavage between the non-structural proteins NS2 and NS3 (By similarity). The N-terminus of NS3 is required for the function of NS2 protease (active region NS2-3) (By similarity). Promotes the initiation of viral particle assembly by mediating the interaction between structural and non-structural proteins (By similarity). From Hepatitis C virus (isolate Glasgow) (HCV).
   2749..2790    +  CDS            V5 tag: epitope tag from simian virus 5
   2846..3070    +  polyA_signal   bGH poly(A) signal: bovine growth hormone polyadenylation signal
   3074..3095    +  promoter       SV40 promoter (fragment): SV40 enhancer and early promoter
   3116..3544    +  rep_origin     f1 ori (sequence partly withheld): f1 bacteriophage origin of replication; arrow indicates direction of (+) strand synthesis
   3558..3887    +  promoter       SV40 promoter: SV40 enhancer and early promoter
   3954..4745    +  CDS            neo: KKA2_KLEPN - Also known as kan, nptII. Experimental evidence at protein level: Swiss-Prot protein existence level 1. Resistance to kanamycin, neomycin, paromomycin, ribostamycin, butirosin and gentamicin B. From Klebsiella pneumoniae.
   4771..4929    +  CDS            ble (fragment): BLE_KLEPN - Experimental evidence at protein level: Swiss-Prot protein existence level 1. Binding protein with a strong affinity to the bleomycin family of antibiotics. Binds to CL990; an antimitotic-antibiotic compound. From Klebsiella pneumoniae.
   4924..5045    +  polyA_signal   SV40 poly(A) signal: SV40 polyadenylation signal
   5118..5134    -  protein_bind   lac operator: The lac repressor binds to the lac operator to inhibit transcription in E. coli. This inhibition can be relieved by adding lactose or isopropyl-β-D-thiogalactopyranoside (IPTG). lac repressor encoded by lacI
   5142..5172    -  promoter       lac promoter: promoter for the E. coli lac operon
   5187..5208    -  protein_bind   CAP binding site: CAP binding activates transcription in the presence of cAMP. E. coli catabolite activator protein
   5221..5313    -  CDS            lacI (fragment): lac repressor; lacI; The lac repressor binds to the lac operator to inhibit transcription in E. coli. This inhibition can be relieved by adding lactose or isopropyl-β-D-thiogalactopyranoside (IPTG).
   5496..6084    -  rep_origin     ori: high-copy-number ColE1/pMB1/pBR322/pUC origin of replication
   6255..7115    -  CDS            AmpR: β-lactamase; bla; confers resistance to ampicillin, carbenicillin, and related antibiotics
   7116..7220    -  promoter       AmpR promoter: bla
