[The description below was written by a language model from this plasmid's Addgene catalogue record and pLannotate feature annotations shown in this document.]
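Description:
UKNP1.11.4 is a mammalian expression plasmid built on the Invitrogen pcDNA3.1 V5-His TOPO backbone. It carries the hepatitis C virus E1E2 envelope glycoprotein coding region, amplified from patient serum and inserted by TOPO cloning. The name follows the United Kingdom Nottingham Panel convention of genotype, patient number and clone number, so this is clone 4 from patient 11, genotype 1. The plasmid replicates in E. coli at high copy from a ColE1/pUC-type origin and is selected with ampicillin through the bla gene. An f1 origin is also present. For selection in mammalian cells, an SV40 early promoter drives a neomycin phosphotransferase cassette that ends in an SV40 polyadenylation signal.

The insert of about 1.7 kb lies downstream of the CMV immediate-early enhancer and promoter and upstream of the bovine growth hormone polyadenylation signal. A T7 promoter sits between the CMV promoter and the insert. The annotation software matches the insert to a fragment of an HCV polyprotein reference; the NS2 protease text attached to that match describes the reference polyprotein entry, not this insert, which the catalogue gives as E1E2. A V5 epitope tag from the backbone lies shortly after the insert, but the record does not say whether it is fused in frame or cut off by a stop codon. The short HIV-1 LTR, ble, lacI and bom fragments appear to be incidental matches or backbone remnants. The depositor sequence and the repository's sequencing result give essentially identical feature maps, differing by one nucleotide in length.

The plasmid belongs to a diverse panel of patient-derived HCV glycoproteins assembled for vaccine research, in particular for assessing how sensitive or resistant different envelopes are to neutralisation by monoclonal antibodies.
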