Addgene plasmid #97380: UKNP1.11.4
Purpose: Expression of HCV E1E2 genes cloned from patient serum. United Kingdom Nottingham Panel x.xx.xx (genotype.patient number.clone number)
Depositing lab: Jonathan Ball. Depositing organization: University of Nottingham. Publication: A Diverse Panel of Hepatitis C Virus Glycoproteins for Use in Vaccine Research Reveals Extremes of Monoclonal Antibody Neutralization Resistance. Urbanowicz RA, McClure CP, Brown RJ, Tsoleridis T, Persson MA, Krey T, Irving WL, Ball JK, Tarr AW. J Virol. 2015 Dec 23;90(7):3288-301. doi: 10.1128/JVI.02700-15. PubMed 26699643.
Backbone
  Vector backbone: pcDNA3.1_V5-His_Topo
  Backbone manufacturer: Invitrogen
  Vector type: Mammalian Expression
Growth in bacteria
  Bacterial resistance: Ampicillin, 100 μg/mL
  Growth temperature: 37°C
  Growth strain: DH5alpha
  Copy number: High Copy
Gene/Insert
  Gene/Insert name: HCV E1E2 (alt name: UKNP1.11.4)
  Species: Hepatitis C virus
  Insert size (bp): 1734
  GenBank ID: KU285175.1
  Cloning method: TOPO Cloning
  Sequencing primers: 5′ T7F; 3′ bGHR
Terms and licenses: Academic/Nonprofit Terms; Industry Terms: Not Available to Industry
How to cite: UKNP1.11.4 was a gift from Jonathan Ball (Addgene plasmid # 97380 ; http://n2t.net/addgene:97380 ; RRID:Addgene_97380)
